>Addgene plasmid #113492 | pcDNA5FRT/TO-Cezanne-Strep-HA | addgene full sequence | sequence record 218570 | Addgene NGS Result
CCTGCTTGTGTGTTGGAGGTCGCTGAGTAGTGCGCGAGCAAAATTTAAGCTACAACAAGGCAAGGCTTGA
CCGACAATTGCATGAAGAATCTGCTTAGGGTTAGGCGTTTTGCGCTGCTTCGCGATGTACGGGCCAGATA
TACGCGTTGACATTGATTATTGACTAGTTATTAATAGTAATCAATTACGGGGTCATTAGTTCATAGCCCA
TATATGGAGTTCCGCGTTACATAACTTACGGTAAATGGCCCGCCTGGCTGACCGCCCAACGACCCCCGCC
CATTGACGTCAATAATGACGTATGTTCCCATAGTAACGCCAATAGGGACTTTCCATTGACGTCAATGGGT
GGAGTATTTACGGTAAACTGCCCACTTGGCAGTACATCAAGTGTATCATATGCCAAGTACGCCCCCTATT
GACGTCAATGACGGTAAATGGCCCGCCTGGCATTATGCCCAGTACATGACCTTATGGGACTTTCCTACTT
GGCAGTACATCTACGTATTAGTCATCGCTATTACCATGGTGATGCGGTTTTGGCAGTACATCAATGGGCG
TGGATAGCGGTTTGACTCACGGGGATTTCCAAGTCTCCACCCCATTGACGTCAATGGGAGTTTGTTTTGG
CACCAAAATCAACGGGACTTTCCAAAATGTCGTAACAACTCCGCCCCATTGACGCAAATGGGCGGTAGGC
GTGTACGGTGGGAGGTCTATATAAGCAGAGCTCTCCCTATCAGTGATAGAGATCTCCCTATCAGTGATAG
AGATCGTCGACGAGCTCGTTTAGTGAACCGTCAGATCGCCTGGAGACGCCATCCACGCTGTTTTGACCTC
CATAGAAGACACCGGGACCGATCCAGCCTCCGGACTCTAGCGTTTAAACTTAAGCTTGGTACCGAGCTCG
GATCCACTAGTCCAGTGTGGTGGAATTCTGCAGATATCAACAAGTTTGTACAAAAAAGCAGGCTCCACCA
TGACCCTGGACATGGATGCTGTTCTGTCAGATTTTGTCCGTTCCACAGGAGCAGAGCCAGGGCTAGCGCG
AGATCTCCTAGAAGGAAAGAATTGGGATGTGAATGCCGCCCTCAGTGATTTTGAACAGCTACGTCAAGTC
CATGCTGGAAACCTACCCCCATCCTTTAGTGAGGGGAGTGGTGGCTCCAGGACCCCTGAAAAAGGGTTTT
CTGACAGAGAGCCTACTCGCCCTCCCCGACCCATCCTCCAGCGGCAGGATGACATCGTTCAAGAAAAACG
CCTGTCTAGGGGCATCTCCCACGCCAGCTCCAGCATTGTTTCCCTGGCCCGGTCCCATGTCTCCTCCAAT
GGTGGGGGTGGGGGGAGCAATGAGCACCCCCTGGAAATGCCCATCTGTGCCTTCCAGCTTCCAGATCTCA
CTGTATACAATGAAGACTTCCGCAGCTTCATAGAGAGAGACCTCATTGAGCAGTCCATGCTGGTTGCCTT
GGAACAGGCAGGGCGTTTGAACTGGTGGGTGAGTGTGGATCCCACCTCTCAGAGGCTGCTTCCTTTGGCA
ACTACTGGAGATGGGAACTGCCTCCTGCATGCAGCCTCCCTTGGAATGTGGGGTTTCCATGATCGGGACT
TGATGCTGCGGAAAGCTTTGTATGCACTGATGGAGAAGGGAGTTGAGAAGGAAGCGTTGAAAAGGCGCTG
GAGGTGGCAGCAGACACAGCAGAATAAAGAGTCAGGGCTGGTATACACAGAAGATGAATGGCAGAAGGAG
TGGAATGAACTGATCAAGCTTGCCTCAAGTGAACCCCGAATGCATCTAGGTACCAATGGAGCCAACTGTG
GTGGGGTGGAGAGTTCTGAGGAGCCTGTATATGAGAGCCTTGAAGAGTTTCACGTCTTTGTCCTTGCTCA
TGTGCTTAGGAGGCCCATAGTCGTCGTGGCAGACACCATGCTGAGGGACTCCGGAGGGGAAGCATTTGCC
CCTATTCCCTTTGGAGGAATCTATCTGCCTTTGGAGGTCCCAGCCAGCCAGTGTCACCGCTCCCCTCTGG
TGCTCGCCTATGATCAGGCCCACTTTTCTGCACTCGTGTCCATGGAGCAGAAGGAGAATACCAAGGAACA
AGCTGTGATCCCACTTACAGATTCAGAGTATAAGCTGCTGCCCTTGCACTTTGCTGTGGACCCTGGAAAG
GGCTGGGAGTGGGGCAAAGATGATAGTGACAATGTCCGATTGGCCAGTGTAATTCTGTCCCTAGAGGTCA
AATTGCATCTGCTGCATAGCTACATGAATGTGAAGTGGATCCCACTGTCCTCTGATGCACAGGCTCCTCT
GGCCCAGCCTGAGTCCCCCACCGCCTCAGCTGGAGATGAGCCCCGGTCCACTCCTGAGTCTGGAGACTCA
GACAAGGAGTCAGTTGGCAGCAGTTCCACCAGCAACGAGGGCGGCCGGCGGAAGGAGAAGTCAAAGCGAG
ATCGGGAGAAGGACAAGAAGAGAGCAGATTCTGTGGCTAACAAACTGGGCAGCTTTGGCAAAACCTTGGG
CAGCAAGCTCAAGAAGAACATGGGGGGCCTGATGCACAGCAAGGGTTCAAAGCCTGGAGGGGTGGGGACA
GGGTTGGGAGGAAGCAGCGGCACTGAGACACTGGAGAAGAAGAAGAAAAACTCACTGAAGAGCTGGAAGG
GTGGCAAGGAGGAGGCAGCTGGGGATGGGCCTGTGTCTGAGAAGCCCCCAGCTGAGTCTGTTGGTAACGG
AGGGAGCAAGTATAGCCAGGAGGTGATGCAGAGCCTGAGCATTCTGAGGACTGCCATGCAAGGGGAGGGG
AAGTTTATTTTTGTTGGAACCCTGAAGATGGGTCACCGTCACCAGTATCAGGAGGAAATGATCCAGCGCT
ACCTTTCTGATGCTGAGGAGAGATTCCTGGCAGAACAGAAGCAGAAGGAGGCAGAGAGGAAGATCATGAA
TGGAGGAATAGGGGGTGGCCCTCCTCCAGCCAAAAAGCCAGAGCCAGATGCTAGGGAAGAGCAGCCGACC
GGTCCCCCAGCAGAGTCCAGGGCAATGGCATTTTCCACTGGCTACCCTGGGGACTTTACTATCCCTCGGC
CGTCTGGGGGCGGAGTCCACTGCCAGGAACCCCGGAGGCAGTTGGCAGGGGGTCCATGTGTCGGGGGCCT
ACCACCATATGCCACCTTCCCCAGACAGTGCCCTCCTGGGCGACCCTACCCCCACCAGGACAGCATCCCT
TCTCTGGAGCCAGGCAGCCACTCTAAGGATGGACTTCACAGGGGTGCCTTGTTACCACCCCCCTACCGAG
TGGCTGATTCCTATAGCAATGGCTACAGAGAGCCCCCTGAGCCAGATGGATGGGCTGGAGGTCTCCGGGG
CCTTCCCCCAACTCAGACCAAATGCAAACAACCGAACTGCAGCTTCTATGGACACCCTGAGACAAACAAC
TTCTGTTCCTGTTGTTACAGGGAAGAACTGAGGAGGAGGGAGCGGGAACCGGATGGGGAGCTCCTGGTGC
ACAGGTTCGACCCAGCTTTCTTGTACAAAGTGGTTGATATCAAGGCCGCCGACATCACCAGCCTGTACAA
GAAAGTGGGGTGGAGCCATCCCCAGTTCGAGAAGGGCGGAGGATCTGGCGGCGGAAGCGGCGGAGGAAGC
TGGTCCCACCCTCAGTTTGAGAAAGGCACCGAGCTGGGCAGCACCATGGCCAGCTACCCCTACGACGTGC
CCGACTACGCCTGATGACTCGAGTCTAGAGGGCCCGTTTAAACCCGCTGATCAGCCTCGACTGTGCCTTC
TAGTTGCCAGCCATCTGTTGTTTGCCCCTCCCCCGTGCCTTCCTTGACCCTGGAAGGTGCCACTCCCACT
GTCCTTTCCTAATAAAATGAGGAAATTGCATCGCATTGTCTGAGTAGGTGTCATTCTATTCTGGGGGGTG
GGGTGGGGCAGGACAGCAAGGGGGAGGATTGGGAAGACAATAGCAGGCATGCTGGGGATGCGGTGGGCTC
TATGGCTTCTGAGGCGGAAAGAACCAGCTGGGGCTCTAGGGGGTATCCCC
[124 nt withheld, positions 4041-4164]
C
[91 nt withheld, positions 4166-4256]
AGGGTGATGGTTCACGTACCTAGAAGTTCCTATTCCGAAGTTCCTATTCTCTAGAAAGTATAGGAACTTC
CTTGGCCAAAAAGCCTGAACTCACCGCGACGTCTGTCGAGAAGTTTCTGATCGAAAAGTTCGACAGCGTC
TCCGACCTGATGCAGCTCTCGGAGGGCGAAGAATCTCGTGCTTTCAGCTTCGATGTAGGAGGGCGTGGAT
ATGTCCTGCGGGTAAATAGCTGCGCCGATGGTTTCTACAAAGATCGTTATGTTTATCGGCACTTTGCATC
GGCCGCGCTCCCGATTCCGGAAGTGCTTGACATTGGGGAATTCAGCGAGAGCCTGACCTATTGCATCTCC
CGCCGTGCACAGGGTGTCACGTTGCAAGACCTGCCTGAAACCGAACTGCCCGCTGTTCTGCAGCCGGTCG
CGGAGGCCATGGATGCGATCGCTGCGGCCGATCTTAGCCAGACGAGCGGGTTCGGCCCATTCGGACCGCA
AGGAATCGGTCAATACACTACATGGCGTGATTTCATATGCGCGATTGCTGATCCCCATGTGTATCACTGG
CAAACTGTGATGGACGACACCGTCAGTGCGTCCGTCGCGCAGGCTCTCGATGAGCTGATGCTTTGGGCCG
AGGACTGCCCCGAAGTCCGGCACCTCGTGCACGCGGATTTCGGCTCCAACAATGTCCTGACGGACAATGG
CCGCATAACAGCGGTCATTGACTGGAGCGAGGCGATGTTCGGGGATTCCCAATACGAGGTCGCCAACATC
TTCTTCTGGAGGCCGTGGTTGGCTTGTATGGAGCAGCAGACGCGCTACTTCGAGCGGAGGCATCCGGAGC
TTGCAGGATCGCCGCGGCTCCGGGCGTATATGCTCCGCATTGGTCTTGACCAACTCTATCAGAGCTTGGT
TGACGGCAATTTCGATGATGCAGCTTGGGCGCAGGGTCGATGCGACGCAATCGTCCGATCCGGAGCCGGG
ACTGTCGGGCGTACACAAATCGCCCGCAGAAGCGCGGCCGTCTGGACCGATGGCTGTGTAGAAGTACTCG
CCGATAGTGGAAACCGACGCCCCAGCACTCGTCCGAGGGCAAAGGAATAGCACGTACTACGAGATTTCGA
TTCCACCGCCGCCTTCTATGAAAGGTTGGGCTTCGGAATCGTTTTCCGGGACGCCGGCTGGATGATCCTC
CAGCGCGGGGATCTCATGCTGGAGTTCTTCGCCCACCCCAACTTGTTTATTGCAGCTTATAATGGTTACA
AATAAAGCAATAGCATCACAAATTTCACAAATAAAGCATTTTTTTCACTGCATTCTAGTTGTGGTTTGTC
CAAACTCATCAATGTATCTTATCATGTCTGTATACCGTCGACCTCTAGCTAGAGCTTGGCGTAATCATGG
TCATAGCTGTTTCCTGTGTGAAATTGTTATCCGCTCACAATTCCACACAACATACGAGCCGGAAGCATAA
AGTGTAAAGCCTGGGGTGCCTAATGAGTGAGCTAACTCACATTAATTGCGTTGCGCTCACTGCCCGCTTT
CCAGTCGGGAAACCTGTCGTGCCAGCTGCATTAATGAATCGGCCAACGCGCGGGGAGAGGCGGTTTGCGT
ATTGGGCGCTCTTCCGCTTCCTCGCTCACTGACTCGCTGCGCTCGGTCGTTCGGCTGCGGCGAGCGGTAT
CAGCTCACTCAAAGGCGGTAATACGGTTATCCACAGAATCAGGGGATAACGCAGGAAAGAACATGTGAGC
AAAAGGCCAGCAAAAGGCCAGGAACCGTAAAAAGGCCGCGTTGCTGGCGTTTTTCCATAGGCTCCGCCCC
CCTGACGAGCATCACAAAAATCGACGCTCAAGTCAGAGGTGGCGAAACCCGACAGGACTATAAAGATACC
AGGCGTTTCCCCCTGGAAGCTCCCTCGTGCGCTCTCCTGTTCCGACCCTGCCGCTTACCGGATACCTGTC
CGCCTTTCTCCCTTCGGGAAGCGTGGCGCTTTCTCATAGCTCACGCTGTAGGTATCTCAGTTCGGTGTAG
GTCGTTCGCTCCAAGCTGGGCTGTGTGCACGAACCCCCCGTTCAGCCCGACCGCTGCGCCTTATCCGGTA
ACTATCGTCTTGAGTCCAACCCGGTAAGACACGACTTATCGCCACTGGCAGCAGCCACTGGTAACAGGAT
TAGCAGAGCGAGGTATGTAGGCGGTGCTACAGAGTTCTTGAAGTGGTGGCCTAACTACGGCTACACTAGA
AGAACAGTATTTGGTATCTGCGCTCTGCTGAAGCCAGTTACCTTCGGAAAAAGAGTTGGTAGCTCTTGAT
CCGGCAAACAAACCACCGCTGGTAGCGGTGGTTTTTTTGTTTGCAAGCAGCAGATTACGCGCAGAAAAAA
AGGATCTCAAGAAGATCCTTTGATCTTTTCTACGGGGTCTGACGCTCAGTGGAACGAAAACTCACGTTAA
GGGATTTTGGTCATGAGATTATCAAAAAGGATCTTCACCTAGATCCTTTTAAATTAAAAATGAAGTTTTA
AATCAATCTAAAGTATATATGAGTAAACTTGGTCTGACAGTTACCAATGCTTAATCAGTGAGGCACCTAT
CTCAGCGATCTGTCTATTTCGTTCATCCATAGTTGCCTGACTCCCCGTCGTGTAGATAACTACGATACGG
GAGGGCTTACCATCTGGCCCCAGTGCTGCAATGATACCGCGAGACCCACGCTCACCGGCTCCAGATTTAT
CAGCAATAAACCAGCCAGCCGGAAGGGCCGAGCGCAGAAGTGGTCCTGCAACTTTATCCGCCTCCATCCA
GTCTATTAATTGTTGCCGGGAAGCTAGAGTAAGTAGTTCGCCAGTTAATAGTTTGCGCAACGTTGTTGCC
ATTGCTACAGGCATCGTGGTGTCACGCTCGTCGTTTGGTATGGCTTCATTCAGCTCCGGTTCCCAACGAT
CAAGGCGAGTTACATGATCCCCCATGTTGTGCAAAAAAGCGGTTAGCTCCTTCGGTCCTCCGATCGTTGT
CAGAAGTAAGTTGGCCGCAGTGTTATCACTCATGGTTATGGCAGCACTGCATAATTCTCTTACTGTCATG
CCATCCGTAAGATGCTTTTCTGTGACTGGTGAGTACTCAACCAAGTCATTCTGAGAATAGTGTATGCGGC
GACCGAGTTGCTCTTGCCCGGCGTCAATACGGGATAATACCGCGCCACATAGCAGAACTTTAAAAGTGCT
CATCATTGGAAAACGTTCTTCGGGGCGAAAACTCTCAAGGATCTTACCGCTGTTGAGATCCAGTTCGATG
TAACCCACTCGTGCACCCAACTGATCTTCAGCATCTTTTACTTTCACCAGCGTTTCTGGGTGAGCAAAAA
CAGGAAGGCAAAATGCCGCAAAAAAGGGAATAAGGGCGACACGGAAATGTTGAATACTCATACTCTTCCT
TTTTCAATATTATTGAAGCATTTATCAGGGTTATTGTCTCATGAGCGGATACATATTTGAATGTATTTAG
AAAAATAAACAAATAGGGGTTCCGCGCACATTTCCCCGAAAAGTGCCACCTGACGTCGACGGATCGGGAG
ATCTCCCGATCCCCTATGGTGCACTCTCAGTACAATCTGCTCTGATGCCGCATAGTTAAGCCAGTATCTG
CTC
Features (pLannotate 1.2.2; 23 found; start..end, strand, type, name):
    149..528     +  enhancer       CMV enhancer: human cytomegalovirus immediate early enhancer
    529..732     +  promoter       CMV promoter: human cytomegalovirus (CMV) immediate early promoter
    734..753     +  promoter       PLtetO-1 promoter (fragment): modified phage lambda PL promoter with tet operator sites (Lutz and Bujard, 1997)
    755..774     +  promoter       PLtetO-1 promoter (fragment): modified phage lambda PL promoter with tet operator sites (Lutz and Bujard, 1997)
    782..815     +  promoter       TRE3GV promoter (fragment): 3rd-generation Tet-responsive promoter that can be activated by binding of Tet-On® 3G, optimized for retroviral and lentiviral vectors
    950..974     +  protein_bind   attB1: mutant version of attB; recombination site for the Gateway® BP reaction BP Clonase™
    980..3508    +  CDS            OTUD7B: OTU7B_HUMAN - Also known as ZA20D1. Experimental evidence at protein level: Swiss-Prot protein existence level 1. Negative regulator of the non-canonical NF-kappa-B pathway that acts by mediating deubiquitination of TRAF3, an inhibitor of the NF-kappa-B pathway, thereby acting as a negative regulator of B-cell responses. In response to non-canonical NF-kappa-B stimuli, deubiquitinates 'Lys-48'-linked polyubiquitin chains of TRAF3, preventing TRAF3 proteolysis and over-activation of non-canonical NF- kappa-B. Negatively regulates mucosal immunity against infections (By similarity). Deubiquitina
   3510..3534    -  protein_bind   attB2: mutant version of attB; recombination site for the Gateway® BP reaction BP Clonase™
   3771..3995    +  polyA_signal   bGH poly(A) signal: bovine growth hormone polyadenylation signal
   3999..4020    +  promoter       SV40 promoter (fragment): SV40 enhancer and early promoter
   4041..4274    +  rep_origin     f1 ori (fragment) (sequence partly withheld): f1 bacteriophage origin of replication; arrow indicates direction of (+) strand synthesis
   4279..4326    +  protein_bind   FRT: FLP-mediated recombination occurs in the 8-bp core sequence TCTAGAAA (Turan and Bode, 2011). FLP recombinase from the Saccharomyces cerevisiae 2μ plasmid
   4334..5356    +  CDS            HygR: aminoglycoside phosphotransferase from E. coli; aph(4)-Ia; confers resistance to hygromycin
   5366..5491    +  CDS            ble (fragment): BLE_KLEPN - Experimental evidence at protein level: Swiss-Prot protein existence level 1. Binding protein with a strong affinity to the bleomycin family of antibiotics. Binds to CL990; an antimitotic-antibiotic compound. From Klebsiella pneumoniae.
   5486..5607    +  polyA_signal   SV40 poly(A) signal: SV40 polyadenylation signal
   5680..5696    -  protein_bind   lac operator: The lac repressor binds to the lac operator to inhibit transcription in E. coli. This inhibition can be relieved by adding lactose or isopropyl-β-D-thiogalactopyranoside (IPTG). lac repressor encoded by lacI
   5704..5734    -  promoter       lac promoter: promoter for the E. coli lac operon
   5749..5770    -  protein_bind   CAP binding site: CAP binding activates transcription in the presence of cAMP. E. coli catabolite activator protein
   5783..5875    -  CDS            lacI (fragment): lac repressor; lacI; The lac repressor binds to the lac operator to inhibit transcription in E. coli. This inhibition can be relieved by adding lactose or isopropyl-β-D-thiogalactopyranoside (IPTG).
   6058..6646    -  rep_origin     ori: high-copy-number ColE1/pMB1/pBR322/pUC origin of replication
   6817..7677    -  CDS            AmpR: β-lactamase; bla; confers resistance to ampicillin, carbenicillin, and related antibiotics
   7678..7782    -  promoter       AmpR promoter: bla
   7841..7893    -  misc_feature   bom (fragment): basis of mobility region from pBR322
