[The description below was written by a language model from this plasmid's Addgene catalogue record and pLannotate feature annotations shown in this document.]
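Description:
pcDNA5FRT/TO-Cezanne-Strep-HA is a mammalian expression plasmid for human Cezanne (OTUD7B), an OTU-family deubiquitinase that negatively regulates NF-κB signalling. It is built on the Gateway-compatible pcDNA5-FRT-TO-cSH-GW backbone. It is maintained in E. coli through a high-copy ColE1/pUC-type origin and an ampicillin resistance gene. Short fragments annotated as f1 ori, lac promoter/operator, lacI and bom are backbone remnants with no apparent role in the construct.

The wild-type OTUD7B coding sequence, cloned without its stop codon, sits between attB1 and attB2 sites left by Gateway recombination. According to the record, it reads through into a C-terminal 2xStrep-HA tag. The feature table does not annotate this tag, which presumably lies in the unannotated stretch between attB2 and the bovine growth hormone polyadenylation signal. Transcription is driven by the CMV enhancer/promoter. Two short tet operator matches follow immediately downstream; the annotation tool labels them as PLtetO-1 fragments, and they correspond to the "TO" arrangement. In cells expressing the Tet repressor, expression is therefore held off until tetracycline or doxycycline is added.

Downstream of the expression cassette, an FRT site directly precedes a hygromycin resistance gene and an SV40 poly(A) signal. No full promoter is annotated in front of this gene. This layout fits FLP-mediated integration into a host line with a genomic FRT target, where insertion would activate hygromycin resistance and give isogenic, single-site stable lines. The tandem Strep-HA tag suits affinity purification and detection of Cezanne, consistent with the interaction proteomics study linked to the deposit.
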