Addgene plasmid #113492: pcDNA5FRT/TO-Cezanne-Strep-HA
Purpose: Expression of human Cezanne with C-terminal strep-HA tag
Depositing lab: Hemmo Meyer. Depositing organization: Universitaet Duisburg-Essen. Publication: AP-SWATH reveals direct involvement of VCP/p97 in integrated stress response signaling through facilitating CReP/PPP1R15B degradation. Hulsmann J, Kravic B, Weith M, Gstaiger M, Aebersold RH, Collins BC, Meyer H. Mol Cell Proteomics. 2018 Mar 29. pii: RA117.000471. doi: 10.1074/mcp.RA117.000471. PubMed 29599191.
Backbone
  Vector backbone: pcDNA5-FRT-TO-cSH-GW
  Backbone manufacturer: Ruedi Aebersold
  Backbone size w/o insert (bp): 7017
  Vector type: Mammalian Expression
  Selectable markers: Hygromycin
Growth in bacteria
  Bacterial resistance: Ampicillin, 100 μg/mL
  Growth temperature: 37°C
  Growth strain: DH5alpha
  Copy number: High Copy
Gene/Insert
  Gene/Insert name: Cezanne (alt names: OTUD7B; Cellular zinc finger anti-NF-kappa-B protein)
  Species: H. sapiens (human)
  Mutation: wildtype without stop codon
  Entrez Gene: OTUD7B (a.k.a. CEZANNE, ZA20D1)
  Promoter: CMV
  Tag / fusion protein: 2xstrep-HA (C terminal on insert)
  Cloning method: Gateway Cloning
  Sequencing primers: 5′ CMV-F; 3′ BGH-rev
Terms and licenses: Academic/Nonprofit Terms; Industry Terms: Not Available to Industry
How to cite: pcDNA5FRT/TO-Cezanne-Strep-HA was a gift from Hemmo Meyer (Addgene plasmid # 113492 ; http://n2t.net/addgene:113492 ; RRID:Addgene_113492)
